>Addgene plasmid #19857 | psiCHECK TTLL11 3'UTR | depositor full sequence | sequence record 9383 | Author sequence
AGATCTGCGCAGCACCATGGCCTGAAATAACCTCTGAAAGAGGAACTTGGTTAGGTACCTTCTGAGGCGG
AAAGAACCAGCTGTGGAATGTGTGTCAGTTAGGGTGTGGAAAGTCCCCAGGCTCCCCAGCAGGCAGAAGT
ATGCAAAGCATGCATCTCAATTAGTCAGCAACCAGGTGTGGAAAGTCCCCAGGCTCCCCAGCAGGCAGAA
GTATGCAAAGCATGCATCTCAATTAGTCAGCAACCATAGTCCCGCCCCTAACTCCGCCCATCCCGCCCCT
AACTCCGCCCAGTTCCGCCCATTCTCCGCCCCATGGCTGACTAATTTTTTTTATTTATGCAGAGGCCGAG
GCCGCCTCGGCCTCTGAGCTATTCCAGAAGTAGTGAGGAGGCTTTTTTGGAGGCCTAGGCTTTTGCAAAA
AGCTTGATTCTTCTGACACAACAGTCTCGAACTTAAGCTGCAGAAGTTGGTCGTGAGGCACTGGGCAGGT
AAGTATCAAGGTTACAAGACAGGTTTAAGGAGACCAATAGAAACTGGGCTTGTCGAGACAGAGAAGACTC
TTGCGTTTCTGATAGGCACCTATTGGTCTTACTGACATCCACTTTGCCTTTCTCTCCACAGGTGTCCACT
CCCAGTTCAATTACAGCTCTTAAGGCTAGAGTACTTAATACGACTCACTATAGGCTAGCCACCATGGCTT
CCAAGGTGTACGACCCCGAGCAACGCAAACGCATGATCACTGGGCCTCAGTGGTGGGCTCGCTGCAAGCA
AATGAACGTGCTGGACTCCTTCATCAACTACTATGATTCCGAGAAGCACGCCGAGAACGCCGTGATTTTT
CTGCATGGTAACGCTGCCTCCAGCTACCTGTGGAGGCACGTCGTGCCTCACATCGAGCCCGTGGCTAGAT
GCATCATCCCTGATCTGATCGGAATGGGTAAGTCCGGCAAGAGCGGGAATGGCTCATATCGCCTCCTGGA
TCACTACAAGTACCTCACCGCTTGGTTCGAGCTGCTGAACCTTCCAAAGAAAATCATCTTTGTGGGCCAC
GACTGGGGGGCTTGTCTGGCCTTTCACTACTCCTACGAGCACCAAGACAAGATCAAGGCCATCGTCCATG
CTGAGAGTGTCGTGGACGTGATCGAGTCCTGGGACGAGTGGCCTGACATCGAGGAGGATATCGCCCTGAT
CAAGAGCGAAGAGGGCGAGAAAATGGTGCTTGAGAATAACTTCTTCGTCGAGACCATGCTCCCAAGCAAG
ATCATGCGGAAACTGGAGCCTGAGGAGTTCGCTGCCTACCTGGAGCCATTCAAGGAGAAGGGCGAGGTTA
GACGGCCTACCCTCTCCTGGCCTCGCGAGATCCCTCTCGTTAAGGGAGGCAAGCCCGACGTCGTCCAGAT
TGTCCGCAACTACAACGCCTACCTTCGGGCCAGCGACGATCTGCCTAAGATGTTCATCGAGTCCGACCCT
GGGTTCTTTTCCAACGCTATTGTCGAGGGAGCTAAGAAGTTCCCTAACACCGAGTTCGTGAAGGTGAAGG
GCCTCCACTTCAGCCAGGAGGACGCTCCAGATGAAATGGGTAAGTACATCAAGAGCTTCGTGGAGCGCGT
GCTGAAGAACGAGCAGTAATTCTAGGCGATCGCTCGAGTCAAGAGGGCTCTCTGGCTTCGTGTAGGATGA
GTGATCGGGGTGGGATGGCCAGAGGAGGGGACAGTGTTGGTGGTGCTGTGGGCTTGGGTGTTAAACCTGG
GCCCAACTTCCAAGCTTTCTGTTTGCTCCCTGTGTGATTTGGGGCAAGCTACTTCCCCTCTGTTACCTGT
AAAATGAAATGAAGAATACCTATCTTAAAAGGTTCTTGTAAGAATGCGGCCGCTGGCCGCAATAAAATAT
CTTTATTTTCATTACATCTGTGTGTTGGTTTTTTGTGTGAGGATCTAAATGAGTCTTCGGACCTCGCGGG
GGCCGCTTAAGCGGTGGTTAGGGTTTGTCTGACGCGGGGGGAGGGGGAAGGAACGAAACACTCTCATTCG
GAGGCGGCTCGGGGTTTGGTCTTGGTGGCCACGGGCACGCAGAAGAGCGCCGCGATCCTCTTAAGCACCC
CCCCGCCCTCCGTGGAGGCGGGGGTTTGGTCGGCGGGTGGTAACTGGCGGGCCGCTGACTCGGGCGGGTC
GCGCGCCCCAGAGTGTGACCTTTTCGGTCTGCTCGCAGACCCCCGGGCGGCGCCGCCGCGGCGGCGACGG
GCTCGCTGGGTCCTAGGCTCCATGGGGACCGTATACGTGGACAGGCTCTGGAGCATCCGCACGACTGCGG
TGATATTACCGGAGACCTTCTGCGGGACGAGCCGGGTCACGCGGCTGACGCGGAGCGTCCGTTGGGCGAC
AAACACCAGGACGGGGCACAGGTACACTATCTTGTCACCCGGAGGCGCGAGGGACTGCAGGAGCTTCAGG
GAGTGGCGCAGCTGCTTCATCCCCGTGGCCCGTTGCTCGCGTTTGCTGGCGGTGTCCCCGGAAGAAATAT
ATTTGCATGTCTTTAGTTCTATGATGACACAAACCCCGCCCAGCGTCTTGTCATTGGCGAATTCGAACAC
GCAGATGCAGTCGGGGCGGCGCGGTCCCAGGTCCACTTCGCATATTAAGGTGACGCGTGTGGCCTCGAAC
ACCGAGCGACCCTGCAGCGACCCGCTTAAAAGCTTGGCATTCCGGTACTGTTGGTAAAGCCACCATGGCC
GATGCTAAGAACATTAAGAAGGGCCCTGCTCCCTTCTACCCTCTGGAGGATGGCACCGCTGGCGAGCAGC
TGCACAAGGCCATGAAGAGGTATGCCCTGGTGCCTGGCACCATTGCCTTCACCGATGCCCACATTGAGGT
GGACATCACCTATGCCGAGTACTTCGAGATGTCTGTGCGCCTGGCCGAGGCCATGAAGAGGTACGGCCTG
AACACCAACCACCGCATCGTGGTGTGCTCTGAGAACTCTCTGCAGTTCTTCATGCCAGTGCTGGGCGCCC
TGTTCATCGGAGTGGCCGTGGCCCCTGCTAACGACATTTACAACGAGCGCGAGCTGCTGAACAGCATGGG
CATTTCTCAGCCTACCGTGGTGTTCGTGTCTAAGAAGGGCCTGCAGAAGATCCTGAACGTGCAGAAGAAG
CTGCCTATCATCCAGAAGATCATCATCATGGACTCTAAGACCGACTACCAGGGCTTCCAGAGCATGTACA
CATTCGTGACATCTCATCTGCCTCCTGGCTTCAACGAGTACGACTTCGTGCCAGAGTCTTTCGACAGGGA
CAAAACCATTGCCCTGATCATGAACAGCTCTGGGTCTACCGGCCTGCCTAAGGGCGTGGCCCTGCCTCAT
CGCACCGCCTGTGTGCGCTTCTCTCACGCCCGCGACCCTATTTTCGGCAACCAGATCATCCCCGACACCG
CTATTCTGAGCGTGGTGCCATTCCACCACGGCTTCGGCATGTTCACCACCCTGGGCTACCTGATTTGCGG
CTTTCGGGTGGTGCTGATGTACCGCTTCGAGGAGGAGCTGTTCCTGCGCAGCCTGCAAGACTACAAAATT
CAGTCTGCCCTGCTGGTGCCAACCCTGTTCAGCTTCTTCGCTAAGAGCACCCTGATCGACAAGTACGACC
TGTCTAACCTGCACGAGATTGCCTCTGGCGGCGCCCCACTGTCTAAGGAGGTGGGCGAAGCCGTGGCCAA
GCGCTTTCATCTGCCAGGCATCCGCCAGGGCTACGGCCTGACCGAGACAACCAGCGCCATTCTGATTACC
CCAGAGGGCGACGACAAGCCTGGCGCCGTGGGCAAGGTGGTGCCATTCTTCGAGGCCAAGGTGGTGGACC
TGGACACCGGCAAGACCCTGGGAGTGAACCAGCGCGGCGAGCTGTGTGTGCGCGGCCCTATGATTATGTC
CGGCTACGTGAATAACCCTGAGGCCACAAACGCCCTGATCGACAAGGACGGCTGGCTGCACTCTGGCGAC
ATTGCCTACTGGGACGAGGACGAGCACTTCTTCATCGTGGACCGCCTGAAGTCTCTGATCAAGTACAAGG
GCTACCAGGTGGCCCCAGCCGAGCTGGAGTCTATCCTGCTGCAGCACCCTAACATTTTCGACGCCGGAGT
GGCCGGCCTGCCCGACGACGATGCCGGCGAGCTGCCTGCCGCCGTCGTCGTGCTGGAACACGGCAAGACC
ATGACCGAGAAGGAGATCGTGGACTATGTGGCCAGCCAGGTGACAACCGCCAAGAAGCTGCGCGGCGGAG
TGGTGTTCGTGGACGAGGTGCCCAAGGGCCTGACCGGCAAGCTGGACGCCCGCAAGATCCGCGAGATCCT
GATCAAGGCTAAGAAAGGCGGCAAGATCGCCGTGTAATAATTCTAGAGTCGGGGCGGCCGGCCGCTTCGA
GCAGACATGATAAGATACATTGATGAGTTTGGACAAACCACAACTAGAATGCAGTGAAAAAAATGCTTTA
TTTGTGAAATTTGTGATGCTATTGCTTTATTTGTAACCATTATAAGCTGCAATAAACAAGTTAACAACAA
CAATTGCATTCATTTTATGTTTCAGGTTCAGGGGGAGGTGTGGGAGGTTTTTTAAAGCAAGTAAAACCTC
TACAAATGTGGTAAAATCGATAAGGATCCAGGTGGCACTTTTCGGGGAAATGTGCGCGGAACCCCTATTT
GTTTATTTTTCTAAATACATTCAAATATGTATCCGCTCATGAGACAATAACCCTGATAAATGCTTCAATA
ATATTGAAAAAGGAAGAGTATGAGTATTCAACATTTCCGTGTCGCCCTTATTCCCTTTTTTGCGGCATTT
TGCCTTCCTGTTTTTGCTCACCCAGAAACGCTGGTGAAAGTAAAAGATGCTGAAGATCAGTTGGGTGCAC
GAGTGGGTTACATCGAACTGGATCTCAACAGCGGTAAGATCCTTGAGAGTTTTCGCCCCGAAGAACGTTT
TCCAATGATGAGCACTTTTAAAGTTCTGCTATGTGGCGCGGTATTATCCCGTATTGACGCCGGGCAAGAG
CAACTCGGTCGCCGCATACACTATTCTCAGAATGACTTGGTTGAGTACTCACCAGTCACAGAAAAGCATC
TTACGGATGGCATGACAGTAAGAGAATTATGCAGTGCTGCCATAACCATGAGTGATAACACTGCGGCCAA
CTTACTTCTGACAACGATCGGAGGACCGAAGGAGCTAACCGCTTTTTTGCACAACATGGGGGATCATGTA
ACTCGCCTTGATCGTTGGGAACCGGAGCTGAATGAAGCCATACCAAACGACGAGCGTGACACCACGATGC
CTGTAGCAATGGCAACAACGTTGCGCAAACTATTAACTGGCGAACTACTTACTCTAGCTTCCCGGCAACA
ATTAATAGACTGGATGGAGGCGGATAAAGTTGCAGGACCACTTCTGCGCTCGGCCCTTCCGGCTGGCTGG
TTTATTGCTGATAAATCTGGAGCCGGTGAGCGTGGGTCTCGCGGTATCATTGCAGCACTGGGGCCAGATG
GTAAGCCCTCCCGTATCGTAGTTATCTACACGACGGGGAGTCAGGCAACTATGGATGAACGAAATAGACA
GATCGCTGAGATAGGTGCCTCACTGATTAAGCATTGGTAACTGTCAGACCAAGTTTACTCATATATACTT
TAGATTGATTTAAAACTTCATTTTTAATTTAAAAGGATCTAGGTGAAGATCCTTTTTGATAATCTCATGA
CCAAAATCCCTTAACGTGAGTTTTCGTTCCACTGAGCGTCAGACCCCGTAGAAAAGATCAAAGGATCTTC
TTGAGATCCTTTTTTTCTGCGCGTAATCTGCTGCTTGCAAACAAAAAAACCACCGCTACCAGCGGTGGTT
TGTTTGCCGGATCAAGAGCTACCAACTCTTTTTCCGAAGGTAACTGGCTTCAGCAGAGCGCAGATACCAA
ATACTGTTCTTCTAGTGTAGCCGTAGTTAGGCCACCACTTCAAGAACTCTGTAGCACCGCCTACATACCT
CGCTCTGCTAATCCTGTTACCAGTGGCTGCTGCCAGTGGCGATAAGTCGTGTCTTACCGGGTTGGACTCA
AGACGATAGTTACCGGATAAGGCGCAGCGGTCGGGCTGAACGGGGGGTTCGTGCACACAGCCCAGCTTGG
AGCGAACGACCTACACCGAACTGAGATACCTACAGCGTGAGCTATGAGAAAGCGCCACGCTTCCCGAAGG
GAGAAAGGCGGACAGGTATCCGGTAAGCGGCAGGGTCGGAACAGGAGAGCGCACGAGGGAGCTTCCAGGG
GGAAACGCCTGGTATCTTTATAGTCCTGTCGGGTTTCGCCACCTCTGACTTGAGCGTCGATTTTTGTGAT
GCTCGTCAGGGGGGCGGAGCCTATGGAAAAACGCCAGCAACGCGGCCTTTTTACGGTTCCTGGCCTTTTG
CTGGCCTTTTGCTCACATGGCTCGAC
Features (pLannotate 1.2.2; 12 found; start..end, strand, type, name):
     62..419     +  promoter       SV40 promoter: SV40 enhancer and early promoter
    489..621     +  intron         chimeric intron: chimera between introns from human β-globin and immunoglobulin heavy chain genes
    666..684     +  promoter       T7 promoter: promoter for bacteriophage T7 RNA polymerase
    694..1629    +  CDS            hRluc: Renilla luciferase human codon-optimized
   1881..1929    +  polyA_signal   poly(A) signal: synthetic polyadenylation signal
   1938..2689    +  promoter       HSV TK promoter: herpes simplex virus thymidine kinase promoter
   2725..4377    +  CDS            luciferase: firefly luciferase; luc+; enhanced luc+ version of the luciferase gene AAS38485.1 42718124.0
   4421..4542    -  polyA_signal   SV40 poly(A) signal: SV40 polyadenylation signal
   4565..4633    -  CDS            large T antigen (fragment): large T antigen from SV40 (simian virus 40)
   4675..4779    +  promoter       AmpR promoter: bla
   4780..5640    +  CDS            AmpR: β-lactamase; bla; confers resistance to ampicillin, carbenicillin, and related antibiotics
   5811..6399    +  rep_origin     ori: high-copy-number ColE1/pMB1/pBR322/pUC origin of replication
