[The description below was written by a language model from this plasmid's Addgene catalogue record and pLannotate feature annotations shown in this document.]
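Description:
psiCHECK TTLL11 3'UTR is a dual-luciferase reporter plasmid built on the commercial psiCHECK-2 backbone for transient expression in mammalian cells. It is propagated in E. coli as a high-copy plasmid through a ColE1/pUC-type origin and selected with ampicillin via the β-lactamase gene under its native bla promoter. The full depositor sequence is 6,466 nt, consistent with the 6,249 bp backbone plus the 217 bp insert.

The payload is a 217 bp fragment of the human TTLL11 3' untranslated region, cloned between XhoI and NotI sites that both remain intact. Although the feature table does not annotate the insert itself, the unannotated gap between the end of the Renilla luciferase coding sequence and the synthetic poly(A) signal is where it would sit, so it becomes the 3'UTR of the Renilla transcript. That reporter (human codon-optimized hRluc) is driven by the SV40 enhancer/early promoter, followed by a chimeric β-globin/immunoglobulin intron that improves expression. A T7 promoter just upstream of the coding sequence also allows in vitro transcription. A second, independent cassette on the same plasmid expresses firefly luciferase (luc+) from the HSV thymidine kinase promoter with an SV40 poly(A) signal, providing an internal normalization control for transfection efficiency and cell number.

Because regulatory elements in the cloned UTR affect only the Renilla mRNA, the Renilla-to-firefly ratio reports post-transcriptional repression acting through the TTLL11 sequence. The associated study characterized human Argonaute-containing ribonucleoprotein complexes and their bound mRNAs, so the construct was most likely used to test whether this UTR fragment confers miRNA/Argonaute-mediated regulation. The record does not state which miRNA or target site was examined.
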