Addgene plasmid #19857: psiCHECK TTLL11 3'UTR
Depositing lab: Thomas Tuschl. Publication: Molecular characterization of human Argonaute-containing ribonucleoprotein complexes and their bound target mRNAs. Landthaler M, Gaidatzis D, Rothballer A, Chen PY, Soll SJ, Dinic L, Ojo T, Hafner M, Zavolan M, Tuschl T. RNA. 2008 Dec;14(12):2580-96. doi: 10.1261/rna.1351608. Epub 2008 Oct 31. PubMed 18978028.
Backbone
  Vector backbone: psiCHECK-2
  Backbone manufacturer: Promega
  Backbone size w/o insert (bp): 6249
  Vector type: Mammalian Expression
Growth in bacteria
  Bacterial resistance: Ampicillin, 100 μg/mL
  Growth temperature: 37°C
  Growth strain: DH5alpha
  Copy number: High Copy
Gene/Insert
  Gene/Insert name: TTLL11 3'UTR (alt name: TTLL11)
  Species: H. sapiens (human)
  Insert size (bp): 217
  GenBank ID: NM_194252
  Entrez Gene: TTLL11 (a.k.a. C9orf20, bA244O19.1, RP11-429D3.1)
  Cloning method: Restriction Enzyme; 5′ cloning site XhoI (not destroyed); 3′ cloning site NotI (not destroyed)
  Sequencing primers: 5′ GTACATCAAGAGCTTCGTGG; 3′ AAGACTCATTTAGATCCTCACAC
Terms and licenses: Academic/Nonprofit Terms; Industry Terms: Not Available to Industry
How to cite: psiCHECK TTLL11 3'UTR was a gift from Thomas Tuschl (Addgene plasmid # 19857 ; http://n2t.net/addgene:19857 ; RRID:Addgene_19857)
