>Addgene plasmid #19857 | psiCHECK TTLL11 3'UTR | addgene partial sequence | sequence record 25640 | 19857 with T7
CCGAGCAACGCAAACGCATGATCACTGGGCCTCAGTGGTGGGCTCGCTGCAANCNAATGAACGTGCTGGA
CTCCTTCATCAACTACTATGATTCCGAGAAGCACGCCGAGAACGCCGTGATTTTTCTGCATGGTAACGCT
GCCTCCAGCTACCTGTGGAGGCACGTCGTGCCTCACATCGAGCCCGTGGCTAGATGCATCATCCCTGATC
TGATCGGAATGGGTAAGTCCGGCAAGAGCGGGAATGGCTCATATCGCCTCCTGGATCACTACAAGTACCT
CACCGCTTGGTTCGAGCTGCTGAACCTTCCAAAGAAAATCATCTTTGTGGGCCACGACTGGGGGGCTTGT
CTGGCCTTTCACTACTCCTACGAGCACCAAGACAAGATCAAGGCCATCGTCCATGCTGAGAGTGTCGTGG
ACGTGATCGAGTCCTGGGACGAGTGGCCTGACATCGAGGAGGATATCGCCCTGATCAAGAGCGAAGAGGG
CGAGAAAATGGTGCTTGAGAATAACTTCTTCGTCGAGACCATGCTCCCAAGCAAGATCATGCGGAAACTG
GAGCCTGAGGAGTTCGCTGCCTACCTGGAGCCATTCAAGGAGAAGGGCGAGGTTAGACGGCCTACCCTCT
CCTGGCCTCGCGAGATCCCTCTNNNNNNGGGAGGCAAGCCCGACGTCGTCCAGATTGTCCGCAANNNNNN
NGCCTACCTTCGGGNCNGCGACGATCTGCCT
