>Addgene plasmid #19857 | psiCHECK TTLL11 3'UTR | addgene partial sequence | sequence record 25641 | RenLuc3F 5'-GTACATCAAGAGCTTCGTGG-3'
AANACANNATTCTANGCGATCGCTCGAGTCAAGAGGGCTCTCTGGCTTCGTGTAGGATGAGTGATCGGGG
TGGGATGGCCAGAGGAGGGGACAGTGTTGGTGGTGCTGTGGGCTTGGGTGTTAAACCTGGGCCCAACTTC
CAAGCTTTCTGTTTGCTCCCTGTGTGATTTGGGGCAAGCTACTTCCCCTCTGTTACCTGTAAAATGAAAT
GAAGAATACCTATCTTAAAAGGTTCTTGTAAGAATGCGGCCGCTGGCCGCAATAAAATATCTTTATTTTC
ATTACATCTGTGTGTTGGTTTTTTGTGTGAGGATCTAAATGAGTCTTCGGACCTCGCGGGGGCCGCTTAA
GCGGTGGTTAGGGTTTGTCTGACGCGGGGGGAGGGGGAAGGAACGAAACACTCTCATTCGGAGGCGGCTC
GGGGTTTGGTCTTGGTGGCCACGGGCACGCAGAAGAGCGCCGCGATCCTCTTAAGCACCCCCCCGCCCTC
CGTGGAGGCGGGGGTTTGGTCGGCGGGTGGTAACTGGCGGGCCGCTGACTCGGGCGGGTCGCGCGCCCCA
GAGTGTGACCTTTTCGGTCTGCTCGCAGACCCCCGGGCGGCGCCGCCGCGGCGGCGACGGGCTCGCTGGG
TCCTAGGCTCCATGGGGACCGTATACGTGGACAGGCTCTGGAGCATCCGCACGACTGCGGTGATATTACC
GGAGACCTTCTGCGGGACGAGCCGGGTCACGCGGCTGACGCGGANCGTCCGTTGGGCGACAACACAAGGA
GGGGNNCNAGACNNATNTGTCCCCGNAGCCCGAGNANTNCTGNAC
